>Addgene plasmid #143953 | TFORF1372 | addgene full sequence | sequence record 471144 | Addgene NGS Result
TTAATGTAGTCTTATGCAATACTCTTGTAGTCTTGCAACATGGTAACGATGAGTTAGCAACATGCCTTAC
AAGGAGAGAAAAAGCACCGTGCATGCCGATTGGTGGAAGTAAGGTGGTACGATCGTGCCTTATTAGGAAG
GCAACAGACGGGTCTGACATGGATTGGACGAACCACTGAATTGCCGCATTGCAGAGATATTGTATTTAAG
TGCCTAGCTCGATACATAAACGGGTCTCTCTGGTTAGACCAGATCTGAGCCTGGGAGCTCTCTGGCTAAC
TAGGGAACCCACTGCTTAAGCCTCAATAAAGCTTGCCTTGAGTGCTTCAAGTAGTGTGTGCCCGTCTGTT
GTGTGACTCTGGTAACTAGAGATCCCTCAGACCCTTTTAGTCAGTGTGGAAAATCTCTAGCAGTGGCGCC
CGAACAGGGACTTGAAAGCGAAAGGGAAACCAGAGGAGCTCTCTCGACGCAGGACTCGGCTTGCTGAAGC
GCGCACGGCAAGAGGCGAGGGGCGGCGACTGGTGAGTACGCCAAAAATTTTGACTAGCGGAGGCTAGAAG
GAGAGAGATGGGTGCGAGAGCGTCAGTATTAAGCGGGGGAGAATTAGATCGCGATGGGAAAAAATTCGGT
TAAGGCCAGGGGGAAAGAAAAAATATAAATTAAAACATATAGTATGGGCAAGCAGGGAGCTAGAACGATT
CGCAGTTAATCCTGGCCTGTTAGAAACATCAGAAGGCTGTAGACAAATACTGGGACAGCTACAACCATCC
CTTCAGACAGGATCAGAAGAACTTAGATCATTATATAATACAGTAGCAACCCTCTATTGTGTGCATCAAA
GGATAGAGATAAAAGACACCAAGGAAGCTTTAGACAAGATAGAGGAAGAGCAAAACAAAAGTAAGACCAC
CGCACAGCAAGCGGCCGCTGATCTTCAGACCTGGAGGAGGAGATATGAGGGACAATTGGAGAAGTGAATT
ATATAAATATAAAGTAGTAAAAATTGAACCATTAGGAGTAGCACCCACCAAGGCAAAGAGAAGAGTGGTG
CAGAGAGAAAAAAGAGCAGTGGGAATAGGAGCTTTGTTCCTTGGGTTCTTGGGAGCAGCAGGAAGCACTA
TGGGCGCAGCGTCAATGACGCTGACGGTACAGGCCAGACAATTATTGTCTGGTATAGTGCAGCAGCAGAA
CAATTTGCTGAGGGCTATTGAGGCGCAACAGCATCTGTTGCAACTCACAGTCTGGGGCATCAAGCAGCTC
CAGGCAAGAATCCTGGCTGTGGAAAGATACCTAAAGGATCAACAGCTCCTGGGGATTTGGGGTTGCTCTG
GAAAACTCATTTGCACCACTGCTGTGCCTTGGAATGCTAGTTGGAGTAATAAATCTCTGGAACAGATTTG
GAATCACACGACCTGGATGGAGTGGGACAGAGAAATTAACAATTACACAAGCTTAATACACTCCTTAATT
GAAGAATCGCAAAACCAGCAAGAAAAGAATGAACAAGAATTATTGGAATTAGATAAATGGGCAAGTTTGT
GGAATTGGTTTAACATAACAAATTGGCTGTGGTATATAAAATTATTCATAATGATAGTAGGAGGCTTGGT
AGGTTTAAGAATAGTTTTTGCTGTACTTTCTATAGTGAATAGAGTTAGGCAGGGATATTCACCATTATCG
TTTCAGACCCACCTCCCAACCCCGAGGGGACCCATGCATTGCATCTCAATTAGTCAGCAACCAGGTGTGG
AAAGTCCCCAGGCTCCCCAGCAGGCAGAAGTATGCAAAGCATGCGTCTCAATTAGTCAGCAACCATAGTC
CCGCCCCTAACTCCGCCCATCCCGCCCCTAACTCCGCCCAGTTCCGCCCATTCTCCGCCCCATGGCTGAC
TAATTTTTTTTATTTATGCAGAGGCCGAGGCCGCCTCGGCCTCTGAGCTATTCCAGAAGTAGTGAGGAGG
CTTTTTTGGAGGCCTAGGCTTTTGCAAAAAGCTTTCTAGAGGTACCACCGGAGCTTACCATGACCGAGTA
CAAGCCCACGGTGCGCCTCGCCACCCGCGACGACGTCCCCAGGGCCGTACGCACCCTCGCCGCCGCGTTC
GCCGACTACCCCGCCACGCGCCACACCGTCGATCCGGACCGCCACATCGAGCGGGTCACCGAGCTGCAAG
AACTCTTCCTCACGCGCGTCGGGCTCGACATCGGCAAGGTGTGGGTCGCGGACGACGGCGCCGCCGTGGC
GGTCTGGACCACGCCGGAGAGCGTCGAAGCGGGGGCGGTGTTCGCCGAGATCGGCCCGCGCATGGCCGAG
TTGAGCGGTTCCCGGCTGGCCGCGCAGCAACAGATGGAAGGCCTCCTGGCGCCGCACCGGCCCAAGGAGC
CCGCGTGGTTCCTGGCCACCGTCGGCGTCTCGCCCGACCACCAGGGCAAGGGTCTGGGCAGCGCCGTCGT
GCTCCCCGGAGTGGAGGCGGCCGAGCGCGCCGGGGTGCCCGCCTTCCTGGAGACCTCCGCGCCCCGCAAC
CTCCCCTTCTACGAGCGGCTCGGCTTCACCGTCACCGCCGACGTCGAGGTGCCCGAAGGACCGCGCACCT
GGTGCATGACCCGCAAGCCCGGTGCCAGTTAACGAATTCTAGATCTTGAGACAAATGGCAGTATTCATCC
ACAATTTTAAAAGAAAAGGGGGGATTGGGGGGTACAGTGCAGGGGAAAGAATAGTAGACATAATAGCAAC
AGACATACAAACTAAAGAATTACAAAAACAAATTACAAAAATTCAAAATTTTCGGGTTTATTACAGGGAC
AGCAGAGATCCACTTTGGCGCCGGCTCGAGGCCTGCAGGTGCAAAGATGGATAAAGTTTTAAACAGAGAG
GAATCTTTGCAGCTAATGGACCTTCTAGGTCTTGAAAGGAGTGGGAATTGGCTCCGGTGCCCGTCAGTGG
GCAGAGCGCACATCGCCCACAGTCCCCGAGAAGTTGGGGGGAGGGGTCGGCAATTGAACCGGTGCCTAGA
GAAGGTGGCGCGGGGTAAACTGGGAAAGTGATGTCGTGTACTGGCTCCGCCTTTTTCCCGAGGGTGGGGG
AGAACCGTATATAAGTGCAGTAGTCGCCGTGAACGTTCTTTTTCGCAACGGGTTTGCCGCCAGAACACAG
GTAAGTGCCGTGTGTGGTTCCCGCGGGCCTGGCCTCTTTACGGGTTATGGCCCTTGCGTGCCTTGAATTA
CTTCCACCTGGCTGCAGTACGTGATTCTTGATCCCGAGCTTCGGGTTGGAAGTGGGTGGGAGAGTTCGAG
GCCTTGCGCTTAAGGAGCCCCTTCGCCTCGTGCTTGAGTTGAGGCCTGGCCTGGGCGCTGGGGCCGCCGC
GTGCGAATCTGGTGGCACCTTCGCGCCTGTCTCGCTGCTTTCGATAAGTCTCTAGCCATTTAAAATTTTT
GATGACCTGCTGCGACGCTTTTTTTCTGGCAAGATAGTCTTGTAAATGCGGGCCAAGATCTGCACACTGG
TATTTCGGTTTTTGGGGCCGCGGGCGGCGACGGGGCCCGTGCGTCCCAGCGCACATGTTCGGCGAGGCGG
GGCCTGCGAGCGCGGCCACCGAGAATCGGACGGGGGTAGTCTCAAGCTGGCCGGCCTGCTCTGGTGCCTG
GCCTCGCGCCGCCGTGTATCGCCCCGCCCTGGGCGGCAAGGCTGGCCCGGTCGGCACCAGTTGCGTGAGC
GGAAAGATGGCCGCTTCCCGGCCCTGCTGCAGGGAGCTCAAAATGGAGGACGCGGCGCTCGGGAGAGCGG
GCGGGTGAGTCACCCACACAAAGGAAAAGGGCCTTTCCGTCCTCAGCCGTCGCTTCATGTGACTCCACGG
AGTACCGGGCGCCGTCCAGGCACCTCGATTAGTTCTCGAGCTTTTGGAGTACGTCGTCTTTAGGTTGGGG
GGAGGGGTTTTATGCGATGGAGTTTCCCCACACTGAGTGGGTGGAGACTGAAGTTAGGCCAGCTTGGCAC
TTGATGTAATTCTCCTTGGAATTTGCCCTTTTTGAGTTTGGATCTTGGTTCATTCTCAAGCCTCAGACAG
TGGTTCAAAGTTTTTTTCTTCCATTTCAGGTGTCGTGAGGCTAGCACCGCCACCATGTTGTTAGCCCAAA
TAAATCGAGATTCTCAGGGAATGACAGAGTTTCCTGGAGGAGGGATGGAGGCGCAACATGTTACGCTGTG
CTTGACAGAGGCAGTCACCGTGGCAGATGCAAAACTCATAGATGGCCAGGTCATTCAGTTGGAAGATGGT
TCTGCGGCCTATGTTCAACATGTACCCATACCTAAAAGTACAGGGGACAGTTTGCGTCTAGAGGATGGTC
AAGCAGTACAGTTAGAAGATGGTACCACAGCATTTATTCACCACACCTCCAAAGATAGTTATGACCAGAG
TGCATTACAGGCGGTTCAGCTGGAAGATGGTACCACAGCTTATATCCACCATGCAGTGCAAGTCCCGCAG
TCTGACACCATCTTGGCAATTCAGGCTGATGGGACAGTGGCAGGTCTGCACACTGGGGATGCTACAATTG
ACCCTGACACCATCAGTGCTTTGGAACAGTATGCAGCAAAGGTGTCCATTGATGGAAGTGAAAGTGTAGC
AGGTACTGGAATGATTGGAGAAAATGAGCAAGAGAAAAAAATGCAGATTGTTTTACAAGGACATGCTACA
AGAGTAACTGCTAAATCTCAACAGAGTGGAGAGAAGGCATTTCGATGTGAATATGATGGATGTGGAAAAT
TATATACAACAGCTCATCATCTCAAGGTCCATGAGAGGTCACACACAGGAGATCGGCCTTATCAGTGTGA
GCATGCAGGCTGTGGGAAGGCATTTGCAACAGGTTATGGATTAAAAAGTCACGTCAGAACTCATACAGGA
GAAAAGCCATATCGGTGTTCGGAAGATAATTGTACTAAATCTTTCAAAACTTCAGGAGATCTACAGAAAC
ACATCAGAACTCATACAGGAGAAAGGCCCTTTAAGTGTCCCTTCGAAGGCTGCGGTCGGTCCTTTACAAC
ATCAAATATCAGAAAAGTGCACGTTAGGACACACACAGGAGAAAGACCTTATTACTGCACAGAGCCAGGA
TGTGGGAGGGCATTTGCCAGTGCAACAAATTATAAAAACCATGTGAGGATACACACAGGAGAAAAGCCAT
ATGTTTGTACAGTTCCTGGGTGTGACAAAAGGTTTACAGAATATTCCAGTTTGTACAAACATCATGTTGT
CCACACTCATTCCAAACCTTACAACTGTAACCACTGTGGGAAGACATACAAGCAGATCTCCACGCTGGCC
ATGCACAAACGGACAGCCCACAACGACACTGAGCCCATCGAGGAGGAGCAGGAAGCCTTCTTTGAGCCGC
CCCCAGGTCAAGGTGAAGATGTTCTTAAAGGGTCCCAGATTACGTATGTTACAGGTGTAGAAGGGGACGA
CGTTGTTTCTACACAAGTAGCCACAGTAACCCAATCTGGACTGAGTCAACAAGTTACACTCATATCCCAG
GATGGGACTCAGCATGTCAACATATCTCAAGCTGACATGCAGGCCATTGGCAACACCATCACAATGGTAA
CGCAGGATGGCACGCCCATCACAGTCCCCGCCCATGATGCAGTCATCTCCTCAGCAGGAACGCACTCTGT
TGCTATGGTTACTGCTGAGGGTACAGAAGGGGAACAGGTTGCAATTGTAGCTCAAGACTTGGCAGCATTC
CATACTGCCTCATCAGAAATGGGGCACCAGCAGCATAGCCATCACTTAGTAACCACAGAAACCAGACCTC
TGACCTTAGTAGCAACATCCAATGGCACCCAGATTGCAGTTCAGCTTGGAGAACAGCCATCTCTGGAAGA
AGCCATCAGAATAGCGTCTAGAATCCAACAAGGAGAAACGCCAGGGTTGGATGATTAGTAATGAACTAGT
CCGTAACTTGAAAGTATTTCGATTTCTTGGCTTTATATATCTTGTGGAAAGGACGAAATACTGTACCTCG
TACCGTCGGTACGCGTTAAGTCGACAATCAACCTCTGGATTACAAAATTTGTGAAAGATTGACTGGTATT
CTTAACTATGTTGCTCCTTTTACGCTATGTGGATACGCTGCTTTAATGCCTTTGTATCATGCTATTGCTT
CCCGTATGGCTTTCATTTTCTCCTCCTTGTATAAATCCTGGTTGCTGTCTCTTTATGAGGAGTTGTGGCC
CGTTGTCAGGCAACGTGGCGTGGTGTGCACTGTGTTTGCTGACGCAACCCCCACTGGTTGGGGCATTGCC
ACCACCTGTCAGCTCCTTTCCGGGACTTTCGCTTTCCCCCTCCCTATTGCCACGGCGGAACTCATCGCCG
CCTGCCTTGCCCGCTGCTGGACAGGGGCTCGGCTGTTGGGCACTGACAATTCCGTGGTGTTGTCGGGGAA
ATCATCGTCCTTTCCTTGGCTGCTCGCCTGTGTTGCCACCTGGATTCTGCGCGGGACGTCCTTCTGCTAC
GTCCCTTCGGCCCTCAATCCAGCGGACCTTCCTTCCCGCGGCCTGCTGCCGGCTCTGCGGCCTCTTCCGC
GTCTTCGCCTTCGCCCTCAGACGAGTCGGATCTCCCTTTGGGCCGCCTCCCCGCGTCGACTTTAAGACCA
ATGACTTACAAGGCAGCTGTAGATCTTAGCCACTTTTTAAAAGAAAAGGGGGGACTGGAAGGGCTAATTC
ACTCCCAACGAAGACAAGATCTGCTTTTTGCTTGTACTGGGTCTCTCTGGTTAGACCAGATCTGAGCCTG
GGAGCTCTCTGGCTAACTAGGGAACCCACTGCTTAAGCCTCAATAAAGCTTGCCTTGAGTGCTTCAAGTA
GTGTGTGCCCGTCTGTTGTGTGACTCTGGTAACTAGAGATCCCTCAGACCCTTTTAGTCAGTGTGGAAAA
TCTCTAGCAGTACGTATAGTAGTTCATGTCATCTTATTATTCAGTATTTATAACTTGCAAAGAAATGAAT
ATCAGAGAGTGAGAGGAACTTGTTTATTGCAGCTTATAATGGTTACAAATAAAGCAATAGCATCACAAAT
TTCACAAATAAAGCATTTTTTTCACTGCATTCTAGTTGTGGTTTGTCCAAACTCATCAATGTATCTTATC
ATGTCTGGCTCTAGCTATCCCGCCCCTAACTCCGCCCATCCCGCCCCTAACTCCGCCCAGTTCCGCCCAT
TCTCCGCCCCATGGCTGACTAATTTTTTTTATTTATGCAGAGGCCGAGGCCGCCTCGGCCTCTGAGCTAT
TCCAGAAGTAGTGAGGAGGCTTTTTTGGAGGCCTAGGGACGTACCCAATTCGCCCTATAGTGAGTCGTAT
TACGCGCGCTCACTGGCCGTCGTTTTACAACGTCGTGACTGGGAAAACCCTGGCGTTACCCAACTTAATC
GCCTTGCAGCACATCCCCCTTTCGCCAGCTGGCGTAATAGCGAAGAGGCCCGCACCGATCGCCCTTCCCA
ACAGTTGCGCAGCCTGAATGGCGAATGGG
[124 nt withheld, positions 7520-7643]
C
[91 nt withheld, positions 7645-7735]
A
[49 nt withheld, positions 7737-7785]
CCTTTGACGTTGGAGTCCACGTTCTTT
[37 nt withheld, positions 7813-7849]
ACCCTATCTCGGTCTATTCTTTTGATTTATAAGGGATTTTGCCGATTTCGGCCTATTGGTTAAAAAATGA
GCTGATTTAACAAAAATTTAACGCGAATTTTAACAAAATATTAACGCTTACAATTTAGGTGGCACTTTTC
GGGGAAATGTGCGCGGAACCCCTATTTGTTTATTTTTCTAAATACATTCAAATATGTATCCGCTCATGAG
ACAATAACCCTGATAAATGCTTCAATAATATTGAAAAAGGAAGAGTATGAGTATTCAACATTTCCGTGTC
GCCCTTATTCCCTTTTTTGCGGCATTTTGCCTTCCTGTTTTTGCTCACCCAGAAACGCTGGTGAAAGTAA
AAGATGCTGAAGATCAGTTGGGTGCACGAGTGGGTTACATCGAACTGGATCTCAACAGCGGTAAGATCCT
TGAGAGTTTTCGCCCCGAAGAACGTTTTCCAATGATGAGCACTTTTAAAGTTCTGCTATGTGGCGCGGTA
TTATCCCGTATTGACGCCGGGCAAGAGCAACTCGGTCGCCGCATACACTATTCTCAGAATGACTTGGTTG
AGTACTCACCAGTCACAGAAAAGCATCTTACGGATGGCATGACAGTAAGAGAATTATGCAGTGCTGCCAT
AACCATGAGTGATAACACTGCGGCCAACTTACTTCTGACAACGATCGGAGGACCGAAGGAGCTAACCGCT
TTTTTGCACAACATGGGGGATCATGTAACTCGCCTTGATCGTTGGGAACCGGAGCTGAATGAAGCCATAC
CAAACGACGAGCGTGACACCACGATGCCTGTAGCAATGGCAACAACGTTGCGCAAACTATTAACTGGCGA
ACTACTTACTCTAGCTTCCCGGCAACAATTAATAGACTGGATGGAGGCGGATAAAGTTGCAGGACCACTT
CTGCGCTCGGCCCTTCCGGCTGGCTGGTTTATTGCTGATAAATCTGGAGCCGGTGAGCGTGGGTCTCGCG
GTATCATTGCAGCACTGGGGCCAGATGGTAAGCCCTCCCGTATCGTAGTTATCTACACGACGGGGAGTCA
GGCAACTATGGATGAACGAAATAGACAGATCGCTGAGATAGGTGCCTCACTGATTAAGCATTGGTAACTG
TCAGACCAAGTTTACTCATATATACTTTAGATTGATTTAAAACTTCATTTTTAATTTAAAAGGATCTAGG
TGAAGATCCTTTTTGATAATCTCATGACCAAAATCCCTTAACGTGAGTTTTCGTTCCACTGAGCGTCAGA
CCCCGTAGAAAAGATCAAAGGATCTTCTTGAGATCCTTTTTTTCTGCGCGTAATCTGCTGCTTGCAAACA
AAAAAACCACCGCTACCAGCGGTGGTTTGTTTGCCGGATCAAGAGCTACCAACTCTTTTTCCGAAGGTAA
CTGGCTTCAGCAGAGCGCAGATACCAAATACTGTTCTTCTAGTGTAGCCGTAGTTAGGCCACCACTTCAA
GAACTCTGTAGCACCGCCTACATACCTCGCTCTGCTAATCCTGTTACCAGTGGCTGCTGCCAGTGGCGAT
AAGTCGTGTCTTACCGGGTTGGACTCAAGACGATAGTTACCGGATAAGGCGCAGCGGTCGGGCTGAACGG
GGGGTTCGTGCACACAGCCCAGCTTGGAGCGAACGACCTACACCGAACTGAGATACCTACAGCGTGAGCT
ATGAGAAAGCGCCACGCTTCCCGAAGGGAGAAAGGCGGACAGGTATCCGGTAAGCGGCAGGGTCGGAACA
GGAGAGCGCACGAGGGAGCTTCCAGGGGGAAACGCCTGGTATCTTTATAGTCCTGTCGGGTTTCGCCACC
TCTGACTTGAGCGTCGATTTTTGTGATGCTCGTCAGGGGGGCGGAGCCTATGGAAAAACGCCAGCAACGC
GGCCTTTTTACGGTTCCTGGCCTTTTGCTGGCCTTTTGCTCACATGTTCTTTCCTGCGTTATCCCCTGAT
TCTGTGGATAACCGTATTACCGCCTTTGAGTGAGCTGATACCGCTCGCCGCAGCCGAACGACCGAGCGCA
GCGAGTCAGTGAGCGAGGAAGCGGAAGAGCGCCCAATACGCAAACCGCCTCTCCCCGCGCGTTGGCCGAT
TCATTAATGCAGCTGGCACGACAGGTTTCCCGACTGGAAAGCGGGCAGTGAGCGCAACGCAATTAATGTG
AGTTAGCTCACTCATTAGGCACCCCAGGCTTTACACTTTATGCTTCCGGCTCGTATGTTGTGTGGAATTG
TGAGCGGATAACAATTTCACACAGGAAACAGCTATGACCATGATTACGCCAAGCGCGCAATTAACCCTCA
CTAAAGGGAACAAAAGCTGGAGCTGCAAGC
Features (pLannotate 1.2.2; 31 found; start..end, strand, type, name):
      5..231     +  promoter       RSV promoter: Rous sarcoma virus enhancer/promoter
    232..412     +  LTR            5' LTR (truncated): truncated 5' long terminal repeat (LTR) from HIV-1
    459..584     +  misc_feature   HIV-1 Ψ: packaging signal of human immunodeficiency virus type 1
    568..931     +  CDS            HIV-1 gag (fragment): gag protein from human immunodeficiency virus 1; gag
   1077..1310    +  misc_feature   RRE: The Rev response element (RRE) of HIV-1 allows for Rev-dependent mRNA export from the nucleus to the cytoplasm.
   1687..1713    +  CDS            Rev (fragment): human immunodeficiency virus 1 (HIV-1) Rev protein; rev; enhances nuclear export of unspliced and incompletely spliced viral mRNAs
   1720..1743    +  promoter       SV40 promoter (fragment): SV40 early promoter
   1744..1815    +  promoter       SV40 promoter (fragment): SV40 enhancer and early promoter
   1839..1974    +  rep_origin     SV40 ori: SV40 origin of replication
   2020..2616    +  CDS            PuroR (fragment): puromycin N-acetyltransferase; pac from Streptomyces; confers resistance to puromycin
   2665..2782    +  misc_feature   cPPT/CTS: central polypurine tract and central termination sequence of HIV-1
   2847..2913    +  CDS            small t antigen (fragment): SV40 (simian virus 40) small t antigen
   2920..4098    +  promoter       EF-1α promoter: strong constitutive promoter for human elongation factor EF-1α
   4115..5935    +  CDS            ZNF143: ZN143_HUMAN - Also known as SBF, STAF. Experimental evidence at protein level: Swiss-Prot protein existence level 1. Transcriptional activator. Activates the gene for selenocysteine tRNA (tRNAsec). Binds to the SPH motif of small nuclear RNA (snRNA) gene promoters. Participates in efficient U6 RNA polymerase III transcription via its interaction with CHD8. From Homo sapiens (Human).
   5951..6004    +  promoter       U6 promoter (fragment): RNA polymerase III promoter for human U6 snRNA
   6046..6634    +  misc_feature   WPRE: woodchuck hepatitis virus posttranscriptional regulatory element
   6685..6704    +  misc_feature   cPPT/CTS (fragment): central polypurine tract and central termination sequence of HIV-1
   6706..6939    +  LTR            3' LTR (ΔU3): self-inactivating 3' long terminal repeat (LTR) from HIV-1
   7017..7138    +  polyA_signal   SV40 poly(A) signal: SV40 polyadenylation signal
   7178..7313    +  rep_origin     SV40 ori: SV40 origin of replication
   7334..7352    -  promoter       T7 promoter: promoter for bacteriophage T7 RNA polymerase
   7360..7515    +  CDS            lacZα (fragment): LacZα fragment of β-galactosidase; lacZ fragment
   7520..7948    +  rep_origin     f1 ori (sequence partly withheld): f1 bacteriophage origin of replication; arrow indicates direction of (+) strand synthesis
   8001..8105    +  promoter       AmpR promoter: bla
   8106..8966    +  CDS            AmpR: β-lactamase; bla; confers resistance to ampicillin, carbenicillin, and related antibiotics
   9137..9725    +  rep_origin     ori: high-copy-number ColE1/pMB1/pBR322/pUC origin of replication
   9908..10000   +  CDS            lacI (fragment): lac repressor; lacI; The lac repressor binds to the lac operator to inhibit transcription in E. coli. This inhibition can be relieved by adding lactose or isopropyl-β-D-thiogalactopyranoside (IPTG).
  10013..10034   +  protein_bind   CAP binding site: CAP binding activates transcription in the presence of cAMP. E. coli catabolite activator protein
  10049..10079   +  promoter       lac promoter: promoter for the E. coli lac operon
  10087..10103   +  protein_bind   lac operator: The lac repressor binds to the lac operator to inhibit transcription in E. coli. This inhibition can be relieved by adding lactose or isopropyl-β-D-thiogalactopyranoside (IPTG). lac repressor encoded by lacI
  10148..10166   +  promoter       T3 promoter: promoter for bacteriophage T3 RNA polymerase
