[The description below was written by a language model from this plasmid's Addgene catalogue record and pLannotate feature annotations shown in this document.]
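Description:
TFORF1372 is a third-generation-style, self-inactivating lentiviral expression plasmid built on the pLX_TRC317 backbone and carrying the human transcription factor ZNF143 (also known as SBF or STAF). It belongs to a barcoded transcription factor ORF collection in which each clone carries a unique 24-bp barcode, so that the overexpressed factor can be identified by sequencing in pooled screens. In bacteria the plasmid is maintained through a high-copy ColE1/pUC-type origin and ampicillin resistance (bla). An f1 origin and remnants of a lac/lacZα cloning region with T3 and T7 promoters are also present in the backbone. The depositor warns of possible recombination, which is common for LTR-containing plasmids.

The viral portion begins with an RSV promoter fused to a truncated HIV-1 5' LTR, which makes genomic RNA production Tat-independent. This is followed by the Ψ packaging signal with a gag fragment, the Rev response element for nuclear export, and a cPPT/CTS element. It ends with a ΔU3 3' LTR that inactivates the LTR promoter after integration, followed by an SV40 polyadenylation signal. Two expression units lie between the LTRs. An SV40 early promoter/origin region precedes the puromycin N-acetyltransferase gene, which allows selection of transduced mammalian cells. A full-length EF-1α promoter drives the synthesized ZNF143 ORF, and a downstream WPRE enhances transcript stability and expression. The barcode is not annotated in the feature table. A short sequence between the ORF and the WPRE is called as a U6 promoter fragment, but it is too small to be a functional promoter. The construct is intended for constitutive ZNF143 overexpression after lentiviral delivery, for example in pooled directed-differentiation screens.
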