Addgene plasmid #143953: TFORF1372
Purpose: Lentiviral vector for overexpressing transcription factor ORFs with unique 24-bp barcodes. Barcodes facilitate identification of transcription factors in pooled screens.
Depositing lab: Feng Zhang. Depositing organization: Broad Institute. Publication: A transcription factor atlas of directed differentiation. Joung J, Ma S, Tay T, Geiger-Schuller KR, Kirchgatterer PC, Verdine VK, Guo B, Arias-Garcia MA, Allen WE, Singh A, Kuksenko O, Abudayyeh OO, Gootenberg JS, Fu Z, Macrae RK, Buenrostro JD, Regev A, Zhang F. Cell. 2023 Jan 5;186(1):209-229.e26. doi: 10.1016/j.cell.2022.11.026. PubMed 36608654.
Backbone
  Vector backbone: pLX_TRC317
  Backbone manufacturer: Broad Institute Genetic Perturbation Platform
  Backbone size w/o insert (bp): 8264
  Vector type: Mammalian Expression, Lentiviral
  Selectable markers: Puromycin
Growth in bacteria
  Bacterial resistance: Ampicillin, 100 μg/mL
  Growth temperature: 30°C
  Growth strain: NEB Stable
  Copy number: High Copy
Gene/Insert
  Gene/Insert name: ZNF143
  Species: H. sapiens (human)
  Insert size (bp): 1925
  Entrez Gene: ZNF143 (a.k.a. SBF, STAF, pHZ-1)
  Promoter: EF1a
  Cloning method: Unknown
  Sequencing primers: 5′ GGGTGGAGACTGAAGTTAGGCCAG; 3′ CACATAGCGTAAAAGGAGCAACATAG
Terms and licenses: Academic/Nonprofit Terms; Industry Terms: Not Available to Industry
Depositor comments: NM_001282657,ENST00000396597 . The transcription factor ORF portion of this plasmid was synthesized by Genewiz. Please test multiple small colonies in case of plasmid recombination. To make this collection available in a timely manner, a portion of this collection was not fully sequenced by Addgene. If an Addgene verified full plasmid sequence is not available, please contact us prior to placing an order to request the full sequence.
How to cite: TFORF1372 was a gift from Feng Zhang (Addgene plasmid # 143953 ; http://n2t.net/addgene:143953 ; RRID:Addgene_143953)
