>Addgene plasmid #143953 | TFORF1372 | depositor partial sequence | sequence record 283986 | Insert
ACCGCCACCATGTTGTTAGCCCAAATAAATCGAGATTCTCAGGGAATGACAGAGTTTCCTGGAGGAGGGA
TGGAGGCGCAACATGTTACGCTGTGCTTGACAGAGGCAGTCACCGTGGCAGATGCAAAACTCATAGATGG
CCAGGTCATTCAGTTGGAAGATGGTTCTGCGGCCTATGTTCAACATGTACCCATACCTAAAAGTACAGGG
GACAGTTTGCGTCTAGAGGATGGTCAAGCAGTACAGTTAGAAGATGGTACCACAGCATTTATTCACCACA
CCTCCAAAGATAGTTATGACCAGAGTGCATTACAGGCGGTTCAGCTGGAAGATGGTACCACAGCTTATAT
CCACCATGCAGTGCAAGTCCCGCAGTCTGACACCATCTTGGCAATTCAGGCTGATGGGACAGTGGCAGGT
CTGCACACTGGGGATGCTACAATTGACCCTGACACCATCAGTGCTTTGGAACAGTATGCAGCAAAGGTGT
CCATTGATGGAAGTGAAAGTGTAGCAGGTACTGGAATGATTGGAGAAAATGAGCAAGAGAAAAAAATGCA
GATTGTTTTACAAGGACATGCTACAAGAGTAACTGCTAAATCTCAACAGAGTGGAGAGAAGGCATTTCGA
TGTGAATATGATGGATGTGGAAAATTATATACAACAGCTCATCATCTCAAGGTCCATGAGAGGTCACACA
CAGGAGATCGGCCTTATCAGTGTGAGCATGCAGGCTGTGGGAAGGCATTTGCAACAGGTTATGGATTAAA
AAGTCACGTCAGAACTCATACAGGAGAAAAGCCATATCGGTGTTCGGAAGATAATTGTACTAAATCTTTC
AAAACTTCAGGAGATCTACAGAAACACATCAGAACTCATACAGGAGAAAGGCCCTTTAAGTGTCCCTTCG
AAGGCTGCGGTCGGTCCTTTACAACATCAAATATCAGAAAAGTGCACGTTAGGACACACACAGGAGAAAG
ACCTTATTACTGCACAGAGCCAGGATGTGGGAGGGCATTTGCCAGTGCAACAAATTATAAAAACCATGTG
AGGATACACACAGGAGAAAAGCCATATGTTTGTACAGTTCCTGGGTGTGACAAAAGGTTTACAGAATATT
CCAGTTTGTACAAACATCATGTTGTCCACACTCATTCCAAACCTTACAACTGTAACCACTGTGGGAAGAC
ATACAAGCAGATCTCCACGCTGGCCATGCACAAACGGACAGCCCACAACGACACTGAGCCCATCGAGGAG
GAGCAGGAAGCCTTCTTTGAGCCGCCCCCAGGTCAAGGTGAAGATGTTCTTAAAGGGTCCCAGATTACGT
ATGTTACAGGTGTAGAAGGGGACGACGTTGTTTCTACACAAGTAGCCACAGTAACCCAATCTGGACTGAG
TCAACAAGTTACACTCATATCCCAGGATGGGACTCAGCATGTCAACATATCTCAAGCTGACATGCAGGCC
ATTGGCAACACCATCACAATGGTAACGCAGGATGGCACGCCCATCACAGTCCCCGCCCATGATGCAGTCA
TCTCCTCAGCAGGAACGCACTCTGTTGCTATGGTTACTGCTGAGGGTACAGAAGGGGAACAGGTTGCAAT
TGTAGCTCAAGACTTGGCAGCATTCCATACTGCCTCATCAGAAATGGGGCACCAGCAGCATAGCCATCAC
TTAGTAACCACAGAAACCAGACCTCTGACCTTAGTAGCAACATCCAATGGCACCCAGATTGCAGTTCAGC
TTGGAGAACAGCCATCTCTGGAAGAAGCCATCAGAATAGCGTCTAGAATCCAACAAGGAGAAACGCCAGG
GTTGGATGATTAGTAATGAACTAGTCCGTAACTTGAAAGTATTTCGATTTCTTGGCTTTATATATCTTGT
GGAAAGGACGAAATACTGTACCTCGTACCGTCGGT
