>Addgene plasmid #143953 | TFORF1372 | depositor partial sequence | sequence record 283987 | Barcode
AATACTGTACCTCGTACCGTCGGT
